>Addgene plasmid #216285 | pDEST14-DoubleCatcher-H-Lock | addgene full sequence | sequence record 433331 | Addgene NGS Result
AGATCTCGATCCCGCGAAATTAATACGACTCACTATAGGGAGACCACAACGGTTTCCCTCTAGAAATAAT
TTTGTTTAACTTTAAGAAGGAGATATACATATGTCGTACTACCATCACCATCACCATCACGATTACGACA
TCCCCACAACTGAGAACCTTTATTTCCAAGGTGGGGCGATGGTTACTACTCTGAGTGGTCTGAGCGGCGA
ACAGGGTCCGTCGGGTGACATGACGACAGAGGAAGACAGTGCCACGCATATTAAATTTTCAAAACGTGAT
GAGGACGGTCGCGAGTTAGCAGGGGCAACTATGGAATTGCGTGACTCCTCCGGCAAAACCATTTCTACAT
GGATTAGTGATGGGCACGTAAAGGATTTTTATCTGTACCCCGGAAAGTATACCTTTGTCGAGACAGCGGC
TCCTGACGGTTATGAAGTGGCAACCCCGATCGAATTTACGGTGAATGAGGACGGGCAGGTGACGGTAGAT
GGGGAAGCCACAGAGGGCGATGCTCATACCGGGTCTCCCGCCAACCTGAAGGCTTTGGAGGCCCAGAAGC
AGAAGGAGCAGAGACAGGCCGCCGAGGAGCTGGCCAACGCCAAGAAACTGAAAGAGCAGCTGGAGAAGGG
ATCCGTAACTACTTTAAGTGGGTTGAGCGGAGAACAAGGGCCTAGTGGAGATATGACAACCGAGGAGGAC
TCCGCCACCCATATTAAATTTAGTAAACGCGATGAAGACGGTCGCGAGCTTGCGGGTGCTACTATGGAGC
TGCGCGATAGTAGCGGCAAGACCATCTCGACCTGGATTTCAGATGGACATGTCAAAGACTTTTACCTGTA
CCCTGGCAAATATACCTTTGTGGAAACGGCAGCTCCGGATGGATATGAGGTTGCGACGCCGATCGAGTTC
ACGGTCAACGAAGATGGACAAGTTACGGTGGACGGTGAGGCAACTGAAGGAGATGCAGGTAGTTCAGGCT
CAGAAAACTTGTATTTTCAGGGCGGAGGATCGGGGCGCGGAGTGCCCCACATTGTTATGGTGGCCGCCTA
CAAACGCTATAAATAAATGGTTGATGCTTGAGGATCCGAATTCGAGCTCCGTCGACAAGCTTGCGGCCGC
ACTCGAGCACCACCACCACCACCACTGAGATCCGGCTGCTAACAAAGCCCGAAAGGAAGCTGAGTTGGCT
GCTGCCACCGCTGAGCAATAACTAGCATAACCCCTTGGGGCCTCTAAACGGGTCTTGAGGGGTTTTTTGC
TGAAAGGAGGAACTATATCCGGATTGGCGAATGGG
[124 nt withheld, positions 1296-1419]
C
[91 nt withheld, positions 1421-1511]
A
[49 nt withheld, positions 1513-1561]
CCTTTGACGTTGGAGTCCACGTTCTTT
[37 nt withheld, positions 1589-1625]
ACCCTATCTCGGTCTATTCTTTTGATTTATAAGGGATTTTGCCGATTTCGGCCTATTGGTTAAAAAATGA
GCTGATTTAACAAAAATTTAACGCGAATTTTAACAAAATATTAACGCTTACAATTTAGGTGGCACTTTTC
GGGGAAATGTGCGCGGAACCCCTATTTGTTTATTTTTCTAAATACATTCAAATATGTATCCGCTCATGAG
ACAATAACCCTGGTAAATGCTTCAATAATATTGAAAAAGGAAGAGTATGAGTATTCAACATTTCCGTGTC
GCCCTTATTCCCTTTTTTGCGGCATTTTGCCTTCCTGTTTTTGCTCACCCAGAAACGCTGGTGAAAGTAA
AAGATGCTGAAGATCAGTTGGGTGCACGAGTGGGTTACATCGAACTGGATCTCAACAGCGGTAAGATCCT
TGAGAGTTTTCGCCCCGAAGAACGTTTTCCAATGATGAGCACTTTTAAAGTTCTGCTATGTGGCGCGGTA
TTATCCCGTATTGACGCCGGGCAAGAGCAACTCGGTCGCCGCATACACTATTCTCAGAATGACTTGGTTG
AGTACTCACCAGTCACAGAAAAGCATCTTACGGATGGCATGACAGTAAGAGAATTATGCAGTGCTGCCAT
AACCATGAGTGATAACACTGCGGCCAACTTACTTCTGACAACGATCGGAGGACCGAAGGAGCTAACCGCT
TTTTTGCACAACATGGGGGATCATGTAACTCGCCTTGATCGTTGGGAACCGGAGCTGAATGAAGCCATAC
CAAACGACGAGCGTGACACCACGATGCCTGCAGCAATGGCAACAACGTTGCGCAAACTATTAACTGGCGA
ACTACTTACTCTAGCTTCCCGGCAACAATTAATAGACTGGATGGAGGCGGATAAAGTTGCAGGACCACTT
CTGCGCTCGGCCCTTCCGGCTGGCTGGTTTATTGCTGATAAATCTGGAGCCGGTGAGCGTGGGTCTCGCG
GTATCATTGCAGCACTGGGGCCAGATGGTAAGCCCTCCCGTATCGTAGTTATCTACACGACGGGGAGTCA
GGCAACTATGGATGAACGAAATAGACAGATCGCTGAGATAGGTGCCTCACTGATTAAGCATTGGTAACTG
TCAGACCAAGTTTACTCATATATACTTTAGATTGATTTAAAACTTCATTTTTAATTTAAAAGGATCTAGG
TGAAGATCCTTTTTGATAATCTCATGACCAAAATCCCTTAACGTGAGTTTTCGTTCCACTGAGCGTCAGA
CCCCGTAGAAAAGATCAAAGGATCTTCTTGAGATCCTTTTTTTCTGCGCGTAATCTGCTGCTTGCAAACA
AAAAAACCACCGCTACCAGCGGTGGTTTGTTTGCCGGATCAAGAGCTACCAACTCTTTTTCCGAAGGTAA
CTGGCTTCAGCAGAGCGCAGATACCAAATACTGTCCTTCTAGTGTAGCCGTAGTTAGGCCACCACTTCAA
GAACTCTGTAGCACCGCCTACATACCTCGCTCTGCTAATCCTGTTACCAGTGGCTGCTGCCAGTGGCGAT
AAGTCGTGTCTTACCGGGTTGGACTCAAGACGATAGTTACCGGATAAGGCGCAGCGGTCGGGCTGAACGG
GGGGTTCGTGCACACAGCCCAGCTTGGAGCGAACGACCTACACCGAACTGAGATACCTACAGCGTGAGCT
ATGAGAAAGCGCCACGCTTCCCGAAGGGAGAAAGGCGGACAGGTATCCGGTAAGCGGCAGGGTCGGAACA
GGAGAGCGCACGAGGGAGCTTCCAGGGGGAAACGCCTGGTATCTTTATAGTCCTGTCGGGTTTCGCCACC
TCTGACTTGAGCGTCGATTTTTGTGATGCTCGTCAGGGGGGCGGAGCCTATGGAAAAACGCCAGCAACGC
GGCCTTTTTACGGTTCCTGGCCTTTTGCTGGCCTTTTGCTCACATGTTCTTTCCTGCGTTATCCCCTGAT
TCTGTGGATAACCGTATTACCGCCTTTGAGTGAGCTGATACCGCTCGCCGCAGCCGAACGACCGAGCGCA
GCGAGTCAGTGAGCGAGGAAGCGGAAGAGCGCCTGATGCGGTATTTTCTCCTTACGCATCTGTGCGGTAT
TTCACACCGCAATGGTGCACTCTCAGTACAATCTGCTCTGATGCCGCATAGTTAAGCCAGTATACACTCC
GCTATCGCTACGTGACTGGGTCATGGCTGCGCCCCGACACCCGCCAACACCCGCTGACGCGCCCTGACGG
GCTTGTCTGCTCCCGGCATCCGCTTACAGACAAGCTGTGACCGTCTCCGGGAGCTGCATGTGTCAGAGGT
TTTCACCGTCATCACCGAAACGCGCGAGGCAGCTGCGGTAAAGCTCATCAGCGTGGTCGTGAAGCGATTC
ACAGATGTCTGCCTGTTCATCCGCGTCCAGCTCGTTGAGCTTCTCCAGAAGCGTTAATGTCTGGCTTCTG
ATAAAGCGGGCCATGTTAAGGGCGGTTTTTTCCTGTTTGGTCACTGATGCCTCCGTGTAAGGGGGATTTC
TGTTCATGGGGGTAATGATACCGATGAAACGAGAGAGGATGCTCACGATACGGGTTACTGATGATGAACA
TGCCCGGTTACTGGAACGTTGTGAGGGTAAACAACTGGCGGTATGGATGCGGCGGGACCAGAGAAAAATC
ACTCAGGGTCAATGCCAGCGCTTCGTTAATACAGATGTAGGTGTTCCACAGGGTAGCCAGCAGCATCCTG
CGATGCAGATCCGGAACATAATGGTGCAGGGCGCTGACTTCCGCGTTTCCAGACTTTACGAAACACGGAA
ACCGAAGACCATTCATGTTGTTGCTCAGGTCGCAGACGTTTTGCAGCAGCAGTCGCTTCACGTTCGCTCG
CGTATCGGTGATTCATTCTGCTAACCAGTAAGGCAACCCCGCCAGCCTAGCCGGGTCCTCAACGACAGGA
GCACGATCATGCGCACCCGTGGCCAGGACCCAACGCTGCCCG
Features (pLannotate 1.2.2; 15 found; start..end, strand, type, name):
     21..39      +  promoter       T7 promoter: promoter for bacteriophage T7 RNA polymerase
     71..93      +  RBS            RBS: efficient ribosome binding site from bacteriophage T7 gene 10 (Olins and Rangwala, 1989)
    111..130     +  CDS            8xHis (fragment): 8xHis affinity tag
    503..772     +  CDS            rplI (fragment): RL9_GEOSE - Experimental evidence at protein level: Swiss-Prot protein existence level 1. Binds to the 23S rRNA. From Geobacillus stearothermophilus (Bacillus stearothermophilus).
    983..1003    +  CDS            TEV site: tobacco etch virus (TEV) protease recognition and cleavage site
   1128..1145    +  CDS            9xHis (fragment): 9xHis affinity tag
   1155..1204    +  CDS            SET1 (fragment): solubility-enhancement tag derived from T7 phage gene 10B
   1212..1259    +  terminator     T7 terminator: transcription terminator for bacteriophage T7 RNA polymerase
   1296..1724    +  rep_origin     f1 ori (sequence partly withheld): f1 bacteriophage origin of replication; arrow indicates direction of (+) strand synthesis
   1777..1881    +  promoter       AmpR promoter: bla
   1882..2742    +  CDS            AmpR: β-lactamase; bla; confers resistance to ampicillin, carbenicillin, and related antibiotics
   2913..3501    +  rep_origin     ori: high-copy-number ColE1/pMB1/pBR322/pUC origin of replication
   3687..3826    -  misc_feature   bom: basis of mobility region from pBR322
   3928..4119    -  CDS            rop: Rop protein, which maintains plasmids at low copy number; rop
   4136..4516    +  CDS            YPB1_ECOLX: Protein predicted: Swiss-Prot protein existence level 4. From Escherichia coli.
