[The description below was written by a language model from this plasmid's Addgene catalogue record and pLannotate feature annotations shown in this document.]
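Description:
pDEST14-DoubleCatcher-H-Lock is a bacterial expression plasmid built on the pDEST14 backbone, with the insert introduced by Gibson assembly. It carries a ColE1/pMB1-type origin together with the pBR322-derived bom region and rop gene, an f1 phage origin, and a β-lactamase gene under its own promoter for ampicillin selection. The catalogue lists it as high copy, although Rop normally acts to restrain copy number. The catalogue also gives a total size of about 7.4 kb, whereas the annotated full-sequence record is only about 4.6 kb. The listed figure appears to add the insert to the size of the unmodified backbone, so the sequenced length is probably the better guide.

The payload is a synthetic open reading frame of roughly 1 kb encoding DoubleCatcher H-Lock. This is a variant of DoubleCatcher in which the two SpyCatcher003 moieties are separated by an alpha-helical linker. Transcription is driven by a T7 promoter followed by the phage T7 gene 10 ribosome binding site and ends at a T7 terminator, so expression requires a host supplying T7 RNA polymerase. The protein carries an N-terminal His6 tag for metal-affinity purification, and the catalogue records TEV protease sites at both the N- and C-terminal ends of the insert. The automated annotation marks only one TEV site, towards the 3′ end. It does not label the SpyCatcher003 domains, but it flags a central segment resembling ribosomal protein L9 of Geobacillus stearothermophilus, which plausibly corresponds to the helical linker. A short His-like stretch and a T7 gene 10-derived fragment upstream of the terminator look like backbone remnants.

SpyCatcher003 forms a spontaneous covalent isopeptide bond with SpyTag peptides. The purified protein is therefore suited to coupling two SpyTag-fused binders, in keeping with the associated work on combinatorial assembly of bispecific binders.
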