Addgene plasmid #216285: pDEST14-DoubleCatcher-H-Lock
Purpose: Expresses DoubleCatcher H-lock in bacterial cells. DoubleCatcher H-lock is a variant of DoubleCatcher in which each SpyCatcher003 moiety is separated by an alpha helical linker.
Depositing lab: Mark Howarth. Depositing organization: University of Oxford. Publication: SpyMask enables combinatorial assembly of bispecific binders. Driscoll CL, Keeble AH, Howarth MR. Nat Commun. 2024 Mar 16;15(1):2403. doi: 10.1038/s41467-024-46599-9. PubMed 38493197.
Backbone
  Vector backbone: pDEST14
  Backbone manufacturer: Thermo Fisher Scientific
  Backbone size w/o insert (bp): 6422
  Total vector size (bp): 7436
  Vector type: Bacterial Expression
Growth in bacteria
  Bacterial resistance: Ampicillin, 100 μg/mL
  Growth temperature: 37°C
  Growth strain: DH5alpha
  Copy number: High Copy
Gene/Insert
  Gene/Insert name: DoubleCatcher H-Lock
  Species: Synthetic
  Insert size (bp): 1017
  Promoter: T7 promoter
  Tag / fusion protein: His6 (N terminal on insert); TEV cleavage site (N terminal on insert); TEV cleavage site (C terminal on insert)
  Cloning method: Gibson Cloning
  Sequencing primers: 5′ T7F; 3′ T7R
Terms and licenses: Academic/Nonprofit Terms; Industry Terms: Not Available to Industry
How to cite: pDEST14-DoubleCatcher-H-Lock was a gift from Mark Howarth (Addgene plasmid # 216285 ; http://n2t.net/addgene:216285 ; RRID:Addgene_216285)
