>Addgene plasmid #216285 | pDEST14-DoubleCatcher-H-Lock | depositor partial sequence | sequence record 421694 | DoubleCatcher H-Lock
ATGTCGTACTACCATCACCATCACCATCACGATTACGACATCCCCACAACTGAGAACCTTTATTTCCAAG
GTGGGGCGATGGTTACTACTCTGAGTGGTCTGAGCGGCGAACAGGGTCCGTCGGGTGACATGACGACAGA
GGAAGACAGTGCCACGCATATTAAATTTTCAAAACGTGATGAGGACGGTCGCGAGTTAGCAGGGGCAACT
ATGGAATTGCGTGACTCCTCCGGCAAAACCATTTCTACATGGATTAGTGATGGGCACGTAAAGGATTTTT
ATCTGTACCCCGGAAAGTATACCTTTGTCGAGACAGCGGCTCCTGACGGTTATGAAGTGGCAACCCCGAT
CGAATTTACGGTGAATGAGGACGGGCAGGTGACGGTAGATGGGGAAGCCACAGAGGGCGATGCTCATACC
GGGTCTCCCGCCAACCTGAAGGCTTTGGAGGCCCAGAAGCAGAAGGAGCAGAGACAGGCCGCCGAGGAGC
TGGCCAACGCCAAGAAACTGAAAGAGCAGCTGGAGAAGGGATCCGTAACTACTTTAAGTGGGTTGAGCGG
AGAACAAGGGCCTAGTGGAGATATGACAACCGAGGAGGACTCCGCCACCCATATTAAATTTAGTAAACGC
GATGAAGACGGTCGCGAGCTTGCGGGTGCTACTATGGAGCTGCGCGATAGTAGCGGCAAGACCATCTCGA
CCTGGATTTCAGATGGACATGTCAAAGACTTTTACCTGTACCCTGGCAAATATACCTTTGTGGAAACGGC
AGCTCCGGATGGATATGAGGTTGCGACGCCGATCGAGTTCACGGTCAACGAAGATGGACAAGTTACGGTG
GACGGTGAGGCAACTGAAGGAGATGCAGGTAGTTCAGGCTCAGAAAACTTGTATTTTCAGGGCGGAGGAT
CGGGGCGCGGAGTGCCCCACATTGTTATGGTGGCCGCCTACAAACGCTATAAATAA
